>Addgene plasmid #183096 | ePPE-spG | addgene full sequence | sequence record 358615 | Addgene NGS Result
GCCAGTGCCAAGCTAATTCGAGCTCGGTACCTGACCCGGTCGTGCCCCTCTCTAGAGATAATGAGCATTG
CATGTCTAAGTTATAAAAAATTACCACATATTTTTTTTGTCACACTTGTTTGAAGTGCAGTTTATCTATC
TTTATACATATATTTAAACTTTACTCTACGAATAATATAATCTATAGTACTACAATAATATCAGTGTTTT
AGAGAATCATATAAATGAACAGTTAGACATGGTCTAAAGGACAATTGAGTATTTTGACAACAGGACTCTA
CAGTTTTATCTTTTTAGTGTGCATGTGTTCTCCTTTTTTTTTGCAAATAGCTTCACCTATATAATACTTC
ATCCATTTTATTAGTACATCCATTTAGGGTTTAGGGTTAATGGTTTTTATAGACTAATTTTTTTAGTACA
TCTATTTTATTCTATTTTAGCCTCTAAATTAAGAAAACTAAAACTCTATTTTAGTTTTTTTATTTAATAA
TTTAGATATAAAATAGAATAAAATAAAGTGACTAAAAATTAAACAAATACCCTTTAAGAAATTAAAAAAA
CTAAGGAAACATTTTTCTTGTTTCGAGTAGATAATGCCAGCCTGTTAAACGCCGTCGACGAGTCTAACGG
ACACCAACCAGCGAACCAGCAGCGTCGCGTCGGGCCAAGCGAAGCAGACGGCACGGCATCTCTGTCGCTG
CCTCTGGACCCCTCTCGATCGAGAGTTCCGCTCCACCGTTGGACTTGCTCCGCTGTCGGCATCCAGAAAT
TGCGTGGCGGAGCGGCAGACGTGAGCCGGCACGGCAGGCGGCCTCCTCCTCCTCTCACGGCACCGGCAGC
TACGGGGGATTCCTTTCCCACCGCTCCTTCGCTTTCCCTTCCTCGCCCGCCGTAATAAATAGACACCCCC
TCCACACCCTCTTTCCCCAACCTCGTGTTGTTCGGAGCGCACACACACACAACCAGATCTCCCCCAAATC
CACCCGTCGGCACCTCCGCTTCAAGGTACGCCGCTCGTCCTCCCCCCCCCCCCCTCTCTACCTTCTCTAG
ATCGGCGTTCCGGTCCATGGTTAGGGCCCGGTAGTTCTACTTCTGTTCATGTTTGTGTTAGATCCGTGTT
TGTGTTAGATCCGTGCTGCTAGCGTTCGTACACGGATGCGACCTGTACGTCAGACACGTTCTGATTGCTA
ACTTGCCAGTGTTTCTCTTTGGGGAATCCTGGGATGGCTCTAGCCGTTCCGCAGACGGGATCGATTTCAT
GATTTTTTTTGTTTCGTTGCATAGGGTTTGGTTTGCCCTTTTCCTTTATTTCAATATATGCCGTGCACTT
GTTTGTCGGGTCATCTTTTCATGCTTTTTTTTGTCTTGGTTGTGATGATGTGGTCTGGTTGGGCGGTCGT
TCTAGATCGGAGTAGAATTAATTCTGTTTCAAACTACCTGGTGGATTTATTAATTTTGGATCTGTATGTG
TGTGCCATACATATTCATAGTTACGAATTGAAGATGATGGATGGAAATATCGATCTAGGATAGGTATACA
TGTTGATGCGGGTTTTACTGATGCATATACAGAGATGCTTTTTGTTCGCTTGGTTGTGATGATGTGGTGT
GGTTGGGCGGTCGTTCATTCGTTCTAGATCGGAGTAGAATACTGTTTCAAACTACCTGGTGTATTTATTA
ATTTTGGAACTGTATGTGTGTGTCATACATCTTCATAGTTACGAGTTTAAGATGGATGGAAATATCGATC
TAGGATAGGTATACATGTTGATGTGGGTTTTACTGATGCATATACATGATGGCATATGCAGCATCTATTC
ATATGCTCTAACCTTGAGTACCTATCTATTATAATAAACAAGTATGTTTTATAATTATTTTGATCTTGAT
ATACTTGGATGATGGCATATGCAGCAGCTATATGTGGATTTTTTTAGCCCTGCCTTCATACGCTATTTAT
TTGCTTGGTACTGTTTCTTTTGTCGATGCTCACCCTGTTGTTTGGTGTTACTTCTGCAAAGCTTGTCGAC
GGATCCATGCCAAAGAAGAAGAGGAAGGTTCTTAAGGACAAGAAGTACTCGATCGGCCTCGACATCGGGA
CGAACTCAGTTGGCTGGGCCGTGATCACCGACGAGTACAAGGTGCCCTCTAAGAAGTTCAAGGTCCTGGG
GAACACCGACCGCCATTCCATCAAGAAGAACCTCATCGGCGCTCTCCTGTTCGACAGCGGGGAGACCGCT
GAGGCTACGAGGCTCAAGAGAACCGCTAGGCGCCGGTACACGAGAAGGAAGAACAGGATCTGCTACCTCC
AAGAGATTTTCTCCAACGAGATGGCCAAGGTTGACGATTCATTCTTCCACCGCCTGGAGGAGTCTTTCCT
CGTGGAGGAGGATAAGAAGCACGAGCGGCATCCCATCTTCGGCAACATCGTGGACGAGGTTGCCTACCAC
GAGAAGTACCCTACGATCTACCATCTGCGGAAGAAGCTCGTGGACTCCACCGATAAGGCGGACCTCAGAC
TGATCTACCTCGCTCTGGCCCACATGATCAAGTTCCGCGGCCATTTCCTGATCGAGGGGGATCTCAACCC
AGACAACAGCGATGTTGACAAGCTGTTCATCCAACTCGTGCAGACCTACAACCAACTCTTCGAGGAGAAC
CCGATCAACGCCTCTGGCGTGGACGCGAAGGCTATCCTGTCCGCGAGGCTCTCGAAGTCCAGGAGGCTGG
AGAACCTGATCGCTCAGCTCCCAGGCGAGAAGAAGAACGGCCTGTTCGGGAACCTCATCGCTCTCAGCCT
GGGGCTCACCCCGAACTTCAAGTCGAACTTCGATCTCGCTGAGGACGCCAAGCTGCAACTCTCCAAGGAC
ACCTACGACGATGACCTCGATAACCTCCTGGCCCAGATCGGCGATCAATACGCGGACCTGTTCCTCGCTG
CCAAGAACCTGTCGGACGCCATCCTCCTGTCAGATATCCTCCGCGTGAACACCGAGATCACGAAGGCTCC
ACTCTCTGCCTCCATGATCAAGCGCTACGACGAGCACCATCAGGATCTGACCCTCCTGAAGGCGCTGGTC
CGCCAACAGCTCCCGGAGAAGTACAAGGAGATTTTCTTCGATCAGTCGAAGAACGGCTACGCTGGGTACA
TCGACGGCGGGGCCTCACAAGAGGAGTTCTACAAGTTCATCAAGCCAATCCTGGAGAAGATGGACGGCAC
GGAGGAGCTCCTGGTGAAGCTCAACAGGGAGGACCTCCTGCGGAAGCAGAGAACCTTCGATAACGGCAGC
ATCCCCCACCAAATCCATCTCGGGGAGCTGCACGCCATCCTGAGAAGGCAAGAGGACTTCTACCCTTTCC
TCAAGGATAACCGGGAGAAGATCGAGAAGATCCTGACCTTCAGAATCCCATACTACGTCGGCCCTCTCGC
GCGGGGGAACTCAAGATTCGCTTGGATGACCCGCAAGTCTGAGGAGACCATCACGCCGTGGAACTTCGAG
GAGGTGGTGGACAAGGGCGCTAGCGCTCAGTCGTTCATCGAGAGGATGACCAACTTCGACAAGAACCTGC
CCAACGAGAAGGTGCTCCCTAAGCACTCGCTCCTGTACGAGTACTTCACCGTCTACAACGAGCTCACGAA
GGTGAAGTACGTCACCGAGGGCATGCGCAAGCCAGCGTTCCTGTCCGGGGAGCAGAAGAAGGCTATCGTG
GACCTCCTGTTCAAGACCAACCGGAAGGTCACGGTTAAGCAACTCAAGGAGGACTACTTCAAGAAGATCG
AGTGCTTCGATTCGGTCGAGATCAGCGGCGTTGAGGACCGCTTCAACGCCAGCCTCGGGACCTACCACGA
TCTCCTGAAGATCATCAAGGATAAGGACTTCCTGGACAACGAGGAGAACGAGGATATCCTGGAGGACATC
GTGCTGACCCTCACGCTGTTCGAGGACAGGGAGATGATCGAGGAGCGCCTGAAGACGTACGCCCATCTCT
TCGATGACAAGGTCATGAAGCAACTCAAGCGCCGGAGATACACCGGCTGGGGGAGGCTGTCCCGCAAGCT
CATCAACGGCATCCGGGACAAGCAGTCCGGGAAGACCATCCTCGACTTCCTCAAGAGCGATGGCTTCGCC
AACAGGAACTTCATGCAACTGATCCACGATGACAGCCTCACCTTCAAGGAGGATATCCAAAAGGCTCAAG
TGAGCGGCCAGGGGGACTCGCTGCACGAGCATATCGCGAACCTCGCTGGCTCCCCCGCGATCAAGAAGGG
CATCCTCCAGACCGTGAAGGTTGTGGACGAGCTCGTGAAGGTCATGGGCCGGCACAAGCCTGAGAACATC
GTCATCGAGATGGCCAGAGAGAACCAAACCACGCAGAAGGGGCAAAAGAACTCTAGGGAGCGCATGAAGC
GCATCGAGGAGGGCATCAAGGAGCTGGGGTCCCAAATCCTCAAGGAGCACCCAGTGGAGAACACCCAACT
GCAGAACGAGAAGCTCTACCTGTACTACCTCCAGAACGGCAGGGATATGTACGTGGACCAAGAGCTGGAT
ATCAACCGCCTCAGCGATTACGACGTCGATGCCATCGTTCCCCAGTCTTTCCTGAAGGATGACTCCATCG
ACAACAAGGTCCTCACCAGGTCGGACAAGAACCGCGGCAAGTCAGATAACGTTCCATCTGAGGAGGTCGT
TAAGAAGATGAAGAACTACTGGAGGCAGCTCCTGAACGCCAAGCTGATCACGCAAAGGAAGTTCGACAAC
CTCACCAAGGCTGAGAGAGGCGGGCTCTCAGAGCTGGACAAGGCCGGCTTCATCAAGCGGCAGCTGGTCG
AGACCAGACAAATCACGAAGCACGTTGCGCAAATCCTCGACTCTCGGATGAACACGAAGTACGATGAGAA
CGACAAGCTGATCAGGGAGGTTAAGGTGATCACCCTGAAGTCTAAGCTCGTCTCCGACTTCAGGAAGGAT
TTCCAGTTCTACAAGGTTCGCGAGATCAACAACTACCACCATGCCCATGACGCTTACCTCAACGCTGTGG
TCGGCACCGCTCTGATCAAGAAGTACCCAAAGCTGGAGTCCGAGTTCGTGTACGGGGACTACAAGGTTTA
CGATGTGCGCAAGATGATCGCCAAGTCGGAGCAAGAGATCGGCAAGGCTACCGCCAAGTACTTCTTCTAC
TCAAACATCATGAACTTCTTCAAGACCGAGATCACGCTGGCCAACGGCGAGATCCGGAAGAGACCGCTCA
TCGAGACCAACGGCGAGACGGGGGAGATCGTGTGGGACAAGGGCAGGGATTTCGCGACCGTCCGCAAGGT
TCTCTCCATGCCCCAGGTGAACATCGTCAAGAAGACCGAGGTCCAAACGGGCGGGTTCTCAAAGGAGTCT
ATCCTGCCTAAGCGGAACAGCGACAAGCTCATCGCCAGAAAGAAGGACTGGGACCCAAAGAAGTACGGCG
GGTTCCTCTGGCCTACCGTGGCCTACTCGGTCCTGGTTGTGGCGAAGGTTGAGAAGGGCAAGTCCAAGAA
GCTCAAGAGCGTGAAGGAGCTCCTGGGGATCACCATCATGGAGAGGTCCAGCTTCGAGAAGAACCCAATC
GACTTCCTGGAGGCCAAGGGCTACAAGGAGGTGAAGAAGGACCTGATCATCAAGCTCCCGAAGTACTCTC
TCTTCGAGCTGGAGAACGGCAGGAAGAGAATGCTGGCTTCCGCTAAGCAGCTCCAGAAGGGGAACGAGCT
CGCGCTGCCAAGCAAGTACGTGAACTTCCTCTACCTGGCTTCCCACTACGAGAAGCTCAAGGGCAGCCCG
GAGGACAACGAGCAAAAGCAGCTGTTCGTCGAGCAGCACAAGCATTACCTCGACGAGATCATCGAGCAAA
TCTCCGAGTTCAGCAAGCGCGTGATCCTCGCCGACGCGAACCTGGATAAGGTCCTCTCCGCCTACAACAA
GCACCGGGACAAGCCCATCAGAGAGCAAGCGGAGAACATCATCCATCTCTTCACCCTGACGAACCTCGGC
GCTCCTGCTGCTTTCAAGTACTTCGACACCACGATCGATCGGAAGCAATACAGGTCCACGAAGGAGGTCC
TGGACGCGACCCTCATCCACCAGTCGATCACCGGCCTGTACGAGACGAGGATCGACCTCTCACAACTCGG
CGGGGATAAGAGACCCGCAGCAACCAAGAAGGCAGGGCAAGCAAAGAAGAAGAAGACGCGTTCCGGGAGC
GAGACGCCAGGCACCTCCGAGTCGGCCACCCCAGAATCTGCCACAGTGGTGTCCGGCCAAAAGCAGGACC
GCCAGGGCGGAGAACGCAGAAGGTCCCAGCTCGATAGGGATCAGTGTGCCTACTGCAAGGAGAAGGGCCA
CTGGGCCAAAGACTGCCCGAAAAAGCCGCGCGGCCCACGCGGCCCAAGGCCACAAACATCCCTCCTTCCA
AAGAAGAAGCGGAAGGTGGAGCTCAGCGGAGGATCTTCCGGAGGATCTAGCGGCTCCGAGACACCAGGAA
CATCCGAAAGCGCTACACCAGAATCTAGCGGAGGCTCTTCCGGAGGATCTAGGCCTACCCTCAACATCGA
GGATGAGTATCGCCTCCACGAAACCTCCAAAGAACCGGACGTGTCCCTCGGCAGCACATGGCTCAGCGAC
TTCCCACAAGCGTGGGCCGAAACCGGCGGCATGGGCCTCGCCGTCCGCCAAGCCCCACTCATTATCCCGC
TGAAGGCGACCTCCACACCGGTGTCCATCAAGCAGTACCCGATGAGCCAAGAGGCGAGGCTCGGGATTAA
GCCGCACATTCAGCGCCTCCTCGATCAAGGCATTCTCGTGCCGTGCCAATCCCCGTGGAATACACCACTC
CTCCCGGTCAAAAAGCCGGGCACCAACGACTATCGCCCGGTCCAAGATCTCCGCGAGGTCAACAAGCGCG
TGGAAGACATCCACCCGACCGTCCCGAACCCGTATAATCTGCTCTCCGGGCTCCCACCATCCCACCAGTG
GTATACAGTGCTGGACCTCAAAGACGCCTTCTTCTGTCTCCGCCTCCACCCAACAAGCCAGCCGCTCTTC
GCCTTCGAGTGGCGCGACCCGGAGATGGGCATCTCCGGCCAACTGACATGGACACGCCTCCCGCAAGGCT
TCAAGAACAGCCCGACACTCTTCAACGAGGCGCTCCATAGGGACCTCGCGGATTTTCGCATCCAGCATCC
GGACCTCATCCTCCTCCAGTATGTGGATGATCTCCTCCTCGCCGCGACCTCCGAGCTGGATTGTCAACAA
GGCACACGCGCGCTCCTCCAAACACTCGGGAACCTCGGCTATCGCGCGTCCGCGAAAAAGGCCCAAATCT
GCCAGAAGCAAGTGAAGTACCTCGGGTATCTGCTCAAGGAAGGCCAACGCTGGCTCACCGAAGCGCGCAA
AGAAACAGTGATGGGGCAACCGACACCGAAAACACCACGCCAGCTGCGCGAGTTTCTCGGCAAAGCCGGC
TTCTGTCGCCTCTTCATCCCGGGCTTTGCCGAGATGGCCGCGCCACTCTACCCACTCACCAAGCCGGGCA
CACTGTTTAACTGGGGGCCGGATCAGCAGAAAGCCTACCAAGAGATCAAACAAGCGCTCCTCACCGCCCC
AGCGCTCGGGCTCCCAGATCTCACAAAGCCGTTCGAGCTGTTCGTCGATGAGAAGCAAGGCTACGCGAAG
GGCGTGCTCACACAGAAGCTCGGCCCGTGGAGGAGGCCAGTGGCCTATCTCTCCAAAAAACTCGATCCAG
TGGCCGCCGGCTGGCCACCGTGTCTGCGCATGGTCGCCGCGATTGCCGTGCTCACAAAGGATGCCGGCAA
ACTCACAATGGGCCAGCCGCTGGTGATCCTCGCGCCACATGCCGTGGAAGCCCTCGTCAAACAGCCGCCG
GATAGGTGGCTCTCCAATGCGCGCATGACCCATTACCAAGCGCTCCTCCTCGACACCGATCGCGTCCAGT
TCGGCCCAGTGGTCGCCCTCAATCCGGCGACACTGCTGCCACTCCCAGAGGAGGGCCTCCAACACAACTG
TCTGGATATTCTCGCGGAAGCGCATGGCACAAGGCCAGACCTCACAGATCAACCGCTCAGCGGCGGCAGC
CCGAAGAAGAAAAGGAAGGTGTGAGAATTCGGTACGCTGAAATCACCAGTCTCTCTCTACAAATCTATCT
CTCTCTATTTTCTCCATAAATAATGTGTGAGTAGTTTCCCGATAAGGGAAATTAGGGTTCTTATAGGGTT
TCGCTCATGTGTTGAGCATATAAGAAACCCTTAGTATGTATTTGTATTTGTAAAATACTTCTATCAATAA
AATTTCTAATTCCTAAAACCAAAATCCAGTACTAAAATCCAGATCTCCTAAAGTCCCTATAGATCTTTGT
CGTGAATATAAACCAGACACGAGACGACTAAACCTGGAGCCCAGACGCCGTTCGAAGCTAGAAGTACCGC
TTAGGCAGGAGGCCGTTAGGGAAAAGATGCTAAGGCAGGGTTGGTTACGTTGACTCCCCCGTAGGTTTGG
TTTAAATATGATGAAGTGGACGGAAGGAAGGAGGAAGACAAGGAAGGATAAGGTTGCAGGCCCTGTGCAA
GGTAAGAAGATGGAAATTTGATAGAGGTACGCTACTATACTTATACTATACGCTAAGGGAATGCTTGTAT
TTATACCCTATACCCCCTAATAACCCCTTATCAATTTAAGAAATAATCCGCATAAGCCCCCGCTTAAAAA
TTGGTATCAGAGCCATGAATAGGTCTATGACCAAAACTCAAGAGGATAAAACCTCACCAAAATACGAAAG
AGTTCTTAACTCTAAAGATAAAAGATCTTTCAAGATCAAAACTAGTTCCCTCACACCGGTGACGGGGATC
GCATGCGATATCTCGAGATCTAGCTTGGCGTAATCATGGTCATAGCTGTTTCCTGTGTGAAATTGTTATC
CGCTCACAATTCCACACAACATACGAGCCGGAAGCATAAAGTGTAAAGCCTGGGGTGCCTAATGAGTGAG
CTAACTCACATTAATTGCGTTGCGCTCACTGCCCGCTTTCCAGTCGGGAAACCTGTCGTGCCAGCTGCAT
TAATGAATCGGCCAACGCGCGGGGAGAGGCGGTTTGCGTATTGGGCGCTCTTCCGCTTCCTCGCTCACTG
ACTCGCTGCGCTCGGTCGTTCGGCTGCGGCGAGCGGTATCAGCTCACTCAAAGGCGGTAATACGGTTATC
CACAGAATCAGGGGATAACGCAGGAAAGAACATGTGAGCAAAAGGCCAGCAAAAGGCCAGGAACCGTAAA
AAGGCCGCGTTGCTGGCGTTTTTCCATAGGCTCCGCCCCCCTGACGAGCATCACAAAAATCGACGCTCAA
GTCAGAGGTGGCGAAACCCGACAGGACTATAAAGATACCAGGCGTTTCCCCCTGGAAGCTCCCTCGTGCG
CTCTCCTGTTCCGACCCTGCCGCTTACCGGATACCTGTCCGCCTTTCTCCCTTCGGGAAGCGTGGCGCTT
TCTCATAGCTCACGCTGTAGGTATCTCAGTTCGGTGTAGGTCGTTCGCTCCAAGCTGGGCTGTGTGCACG
AACCCCCCGTTCAGCCCGACCGCTGCGCCTTATCCGGTAACTATCGTCTTGAGTCCAACCCGGTAAGACA
CGACTTATCGCCACTGGCAGCAGCCACTGGTAACAGGATTAGCAGAGCGAGGTATGTAGGCGGTGCTACA
GAGTTCTTGAAGTGGTGGCCTAACTACGGCTACACTAGAAGAACAGTATTTGGTATCTGCGCTCTGCTGA
AGCCAGTTACCTTCGGAAAAAGAGTTGGTAGCTCTTGATCCGGCAAACAAACCACCGCTGGTAGCGGTGG
TTTTTTTGTTTGCAAGCAGCAGATTACGCGCAGAAAAAAAGGATCTCAAGAAGATCCTTTGATCTTTTCT
ACGGGGTCTGACGCTCAGTGGAACGAAAACTCACGTTAAGGGATTTTGGTCATGAGATTATCAAAAAGGA
TCTTCACCTAGATCCTTTTAAATTAAAAATGAAGTTTTAAATCAATCTAAAGTATATATGAGTAAACTTG
GTCTGACAGTTACCAATGCTTAATCAGTGAGGCACCTATCTCAGCGATCTGTCTATTTCGTTCATCCATA
GTTGCCTGACTCCCCGTCGTGTAGATAACTACGATACGGGAGGGCTTACCATCTGGCCCCAGTGCTGCAA
TGATACCGCGAGACCCACGCTCACCGGCTCCAGATTTATCAGCAATAAACCAGCCAGCCGGAAGGGCCGA
GCGCAGAAGTGGTCCTGCAACTTTATCCGCCTCCATCCAGTCTATTAATTGTTGCCGGGAAGCTAGAGTA
AGTAGTTCGCCAGTTAATAGTTTGCGCAACGTTGTTGCCATTGCTACAGGCATCGTGGTGTCACGCTCGT
CGTTTGGTATGGCTTCATTCAGCTCCGGTTCCCAACGATCAAGGCGAGTTACATGATCCCCCATGTTGTG
CAAAAAAGCGGTTAGCTCCTTCGGTCCTCCGATCGTTGTCAGAAGTAAGTTGGCCGCAGTGTTATCACTC
ATGGTTATGGCAGCACTGCATAATTCTCTTACTGTCATGCCATCCGTAAGATGCTTTTCTGTGACTGGTG
AGTACTCAACCAAGTCATTCTGAGAATAGTGTATGCGGCGACCGAGTTGCTCTTGCCCGGCGTCAATACG
GGATAATACCGCGCCACATAGCAGAACTTTAAAAGTGCTCATCATTGGAAAACGTTCTTCGGGGCGAAAA
CTCTCAAGGATCTTACCGCTGTTGAGATCCAGTTCGATGTAACCCACTCGTGCACCCAACTGATCTTCAG
CATCTTTTACTTTCACCAGCGTTTCTGGGTGAGCAAAAACAGGAAGGCAAAATGCCGCAAAAAAGGGAAT
AAGGGCGACACGGAAATGTTGAATACTCATACTCTTCCTTTTTCAATATTATTGAAGCATTTATCAGGGT
TATTGTCTCATGAGCGGATACATATTTGAATGTATTTAGAAAAATAAACAAATAGGGGTTCCGCGCACAT
TTCCCCGAAAAGTGCCACCT
Features (pLannotate 1.2.2; 11 found; start..end, strand, type, name):
     32..2018    +  promoter       Ubi promoter: maize polyubiquitin gene promoter
   2067..6167    +  CDS            cas9: CAS9_STRP1 - Also known as csn1 From Streptococcus pyogenes serotype M1.
   6270..8108    +  CDS            gag-pol (fragment): POL_MLVMS - Experimental evidence at protein level: Swiss-Prot protein existence level 1. [Integrase]: Catalyzes viral DNA integration into the host chromosome, by performing a series of DNA cutting and joining reactions. This enzyme activity takes place after virion entry into a cell and reverse transcription of the RNA genome in dsDNA. The first step in the integration process is 3' processing. This step requires a complex comprising the viral genome, matrix protein and integrase. This complex is called the pre-integration complex (PIC). The integrase protein removes 2 nucleotides from each
   8199..8375    +  polyA_signal   CaMV poly(A) signal: cauliflower mosaic virus polyadenylation signal
   8951..8973    -  protein_bind   lac operator (fragment): The lac repressor binds to the lac operator to inhibit transcription in E. coli. This inhibition can be relieved by adding lactose or isopropyl-β-D-thiogalactopyranoside (IPTG). lac repressor encoded by lacI
   8977..9007    -  promoter       lac promoter: promoter for the E. coli lac operon
   9022..9043    -  protein_bind   CAP binding site: CAP binding activates transcription in the presence of cAMP. E. coli catabolite activator protein
   9056..9148    -  CDS            lacI (fragment): lac repressor; lacI; The lac repressor binds to the lac operator to inhibit transcription in E. coli. This inhibition can be relieved by adding lactose or isopropyl-β-D-thiogalactopyranoside (IPTG).
   9331..9919    -  rep_origin     ori: high-copy-number ColE1/pMB1/pBR322/pUC origin of replication
  10090..10950   -  CDS            AmpR: β-lactamase; bla; confers resistance to ampicillin, carbenicillin, and related antibiotics
  10951..11055   -  promoter       AmpR promoter: bla
