[The description below was written by a language model from this plasmid's Addgene catalogue record and pLannotate feature annotations shown in this document.]
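Description:
ePPE-spG is a plant expression plasmid built on the pJIT163 backbone that encodes an engineered plant prime editor for use in rice plants or in protoplasts of monocotyledons. It is a high-copy E. coli plasmid of about 11.1 kb, maintained through a ColE1/pUC-type origin and selected with ampicillin via the β-lactamase gene and its native promoter. Remnants of the lac promoter, operator, CAP binding site and a lacI fragment are cloning-vector leftovers with no evident role in the plant cassette. No plant selectable marker or T-DNA borders are annotated, which fits direct DNA delivery such as protoplast transfection, although the record does not specify the delivery method.

The payload is a single synthetic fusion gene driven by the maize polyubiquitin (Ubi) promoter, a strong constitutive promoter in monocots, and terminated by the cauliflower mosaic virus polyadenylation signal. According to the insert name, the open reading frame has nuclear localization signals at both ends and internally, and it joins an SpG variant of Streptococcus pyogenes Cas9 to an element designated NC and then to a Moloney murine leukemia virus reverse transcriptase. The reverse transcriptase is detected in the annotation as a gag-pol fragment. The integrase text attached to that hit comes from the polyprotein reference entry and does not describe the part itself. The Cas9 portion is described as a nickase, with the mutation listed as D10A. Prime editors conventionally use an H840A nickase, so this field may merit checking against the sequence. SpG is a PAM-relaxed Cas9 variant, which broadens the range of targetable sites.

In prime editing, the nickase cuts one strand and the reverse transcriptase copies the edit from a pegRNA template. No guide RNA cassette is annotated, so the pegRNA is presumably supplied from a separate construct.
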