Addgene plasmid #183096: ePPE-spG
Purpose: For plant prime editing in rice plants or monocotyledons protoplasts
Depositing lab: Caixia Gao. Depositing organization: Institute of Genetics and Developmental Biology, Chinese Academy of Sciences. Publication: An engineered prime editor with enhanced editing efficiency in plants. Zong Y, Liu Y, Xue C, Li B, Li X, Wang Y, Li J, Liu G, Huang X, Cao X, Gao C. Nat Biotechnol. 2022 Mar 24. doi: 10.1038/s41587-022-01254-w. PubMed 35332341.
Backbone
  Vector backbone: pJIT163
  Vector type: Plant Expression, CRISPR
Growth in bacteria
  Bacterial resistance: Ampicillin, 100 μg/mL
  Growth temperature: 37°C
  Growth strain: DH5alpha
  Copy number: High Copy
Gene/Insert
  Gene/Insert name: Nls-nspGCas9-NC-nls-MLV-Nls (alt names: nSpGCas9-NC-MLV; Cas9 nickase)
  Species: Synthetic
  Mutation: D10A in SpGCas9
  Cloning method: Gibson Cloning
Terms and licenses: Academic/Nonprofit Terms; Industry Terms: Not Available to Industry
How to cite: ePPE-spG was a gift from Caixia Gao (Addgene plasmid # 183096 ; http://n2t.net/addgene:183096 ; RRID:Addgene_183096)
